>Addgene plasmid #247230 | pcDNA5-ZNF207-ZnF+Hel_3xFLAG | addgene full sequence | sequence record 489581 | Addgene NGS Result
TTGCAGGATCGCCGCGGCTCCGGGCGTATATGCTCCGCATTGGTCTTGACCAACTCTATCAGAGCTTGGT
TGACGGCAATTTCGATGATGCAGCTTGGGCGCAGGGTCGATGCGACGCAATCGTCCGATCCGGAGCCGGG
ACTGTCGGGCGTACACAAATCGCCCGCAGAAGCGCGGCCGTCTGGACCGATGGCTGTGTAGAAGTACTCG
CCGATAGTGGAAACCGACGCCCCAGCACTCGTCCGAGGGCAAAGGAATAGCACGTACTACGAGATTTCGA
TTCCACCGCCGCCTTCTATGAAAGGTTGGGCTTCGGAATCGTTTTCCGGGACGCCGGCTGGATGATCCTC
CAGCGCGGGGATCTCATGCTGGAGTTCTTCGCCCACCCCAACTTGTTTATTGCAGCTTATAATGGTTACA
AATAAAGCAATAGCATCACAAATTTCACAAATAAAGCATTTTTTTCACTGCATTCTAGTTGTGGTTTGTC
CAAACTCATCAATGTATCTTATCATGTCTGTATACCGTCGACCTCTAGCTAGAGCTTGGCGTAATCATGG
TCATAGCTGTTTCCTGTGTGAAATTGTTATCCGCTCACAATTCCACACAACATACGAGCCGGAAGCATAA
AGTGTAAAGCCTGGGGTGCCTAATGAGTGAGCTAACTCACATTAATTGCGTTGCGCTCACTGCCCGCTTT
CCAGTCGGGAAACCTGTCGTGCCAGCTGCATTAATGAATCGGCCAACGCGCGGGGAGAGGCGGTTTGCGT
ATTGGGCGCTCTTCCGCTTCCTCGCTCACTGACTCGCTGCGCTCGGTCGTTCGGCTGCGGCGAGCGGTAT
CAGCTCACTCAAAGGCGGTAATACGGTTATCCACAGAATCAGGGGATAACGCAGGAAAGAACATGTGAGC
AAAAGGCCAGCAAAAGGCCAGGAACCGTAAAAAGGCCGCGTTGCTGGCGTTTTTCCATAGGCTCCGCCCC
CCTGACGAGCATCACAAAAATCGACGCTCAAGTCAGAGGTGGCGAAACCCGACAGGACTATAAAGATACC
AGGCGTTTCCCCCTGGAAGCTCCCTCGTGCGCTCTCCTGTTCCGACCCTGCCGCTTACCGGATACCTGTC
CGCCTTTCTCCCTTCGGGAAGCGTGGCGCTTTCTCATAGCTCACGCTGTAGGTATCTCAGTTCGGTGTAG
GTCGTTCGCTCCAAGCTGGGCTGTGTGCACGAACCCCCCGTTCAGCCCGACCGCTGCGCCTTATCCGGTA
ACTATCGTCTTGAGTCCAACCCGGTAAGACACGACTTATCGCCACTGGCAGCAGCCACTGGTAACAGGAT
TAGCAGAGCGAGGTATGTAGGCGGTGCTACAGAGTTCTTGAAGTGGTGGCCTAACTACGGCTACACTAGA
AGAACAGTATTTGGTATCTGCGCTCTGCTGAAGCCAGTTACCTTCGGAAAAAGAGTTGGTAGCTCTTGAT
CCGGCAAACAAACCACCGCTGGTAGCGGTGGTTTTTTTGTTTGCAAGCAGCAGATTACGCGCAGAAAAAA
AGGATCTCAAGAAGATCCTTTGATCTTTTCTACGGGGTCTGACGCTCAGTGGAACGAAAACTCACGTTAA
GGGATTTTGGTCATGAGATTATCAAAAAGGATCTTCACCTAGATCCTTTTAAATTAAAAATGAAGTTTTA
AATCAATCTAAAGTATATATGAGTAAACTTGGTCTGACAGTTACCAATGCTTAATCAGTGAGGCACCTAT
CTCAGCGATCTGTCTATTTCGTTCATCCATAGTTGCCTGACTCCCCGTCGTGTAGATAACTACGATACGG
GAGGGCTTACCATCTGGCCCCAGTGCTGCAATGATACCGCGAGACCCACGCTCACCGGCTCCAGATTTAT
CAGCAATAAACCAGCCAGCCGGAAGGGCCGAGCGCAGAAGTGGTCCTGCAACTTTATCCGCCTCCATCCA
GTCTATTAATTGTTGCCGGGAAGCTAGAGTAAGTAGTTCGCCAGTTAATAGTTTGCGCAACGTTGTTGCC
ATTGCTACAGGCATCGTGGTGTCACGCTCGTCGTTTGGTATGGCTTCATTCAGCTCCGGTTCCCAACGAT
CAAGGCGAGTTACATGATCCCCCATGTTGTGCAAAAAAGCGGTTAGCTCCTTCGGTCCTCCGATCGTTGT
CAGAAGTAAGTTGGCCGCAGTGTTATCACTCATGGTTATGGCAGCACTGCATAATTCTCTTACTGTCATG
CCATCCGTAAGATGCTTTTCTGTGACTGGTGAGTACTCAACCAAGTCATTCTGAGAATAGTGTATGCGGC
GACCGAGTTGCTCTTGCCCGGCGTCAATACGGGATAATACCGCGCCACATAGCAGAACTTTAAAAGTGCT
CATCATTGGAAAACGTTCTTCGGGGCGAAAACTCTCAAGGATCTTACCGCTGTTGAGATCCAGTTCGATG
TAACCCACTCGTGCACCCAACTGATCTTCAGCATCTTTTACTTTCACCAGCGTTTCTGGGTGAGCAAAAA
CAGGAAGGCAAAATGCCGCAAAAAAGGGAATAAGGGCGACACGGAAATGTTGAATACTCATACTCTTCCT
TTTTCAATATTATTGAAGCATTTATCAGGGTTATTGTCTCATGAGCGGATACATATTTGAATGTATTTAG
AAAAATAAACAAATAGGGGTTCCGCGCACATTTCCCCGAAAAGTGCCACCTGACGTCGACGGATCGGGAG
ATCTCCCGATCCCCTATGGTGCACTCTCAGTACAATCTGCTCTGATGCCGCATAGTTAAGCCAGTATCTG
CTCCCTGCTTGTGTGTTGGAGGTCGCTGAGTAGTGCGCGAGCAAAATTTAAGCTACAACAAGGCAAGGCT
TGACCGACAATTGCATGAAGAATCTGCTTAGGGTTAGGCGTTTTGCGCTGCTTCGCGATGTACGGGCCAG
ATATACGCGTTGACATTGATTATTGACTAGTTATTAATAGTAATCAATTACGGGGTCATTAGTTCATAGC
CCATATATGGAGTTCCGCGTTACATAACTTACGGTAAATGGCCCGCCTGGCTGACCGCCCAACGACCCCC
GCCCATTGACGTCAATAATGACGTATGTTCCCATAGTAACGCCAATAGGGACTTTCCATTGACGTCAATG
GGTGGAGTATTTACGGTAAACTGCCCACTTGGCAGTACATCAAGTGTATCATATGCCAAGTACGCCCCCT
ATTGACGTCAATGACGGTAAATGGCCCGCCTGGCATTATGCCCAGTACATGACCTTATGGGACTTTCCTA
CTTGGCAGTACATCTACGTATTAGTCATCGCTATTACCATGGTGATGCGGTTTTGGCAGTACATCAATGG
GCGTGGATAGCGGTTTGACTCACGGGGATTTCCAAGTCTCCACCCCATTGACGTCAATGGGAGTTTGTTT
TGGCACCAAAATCAACGGGACTTTCCAAAATGTCGTAACAACTCCGCCCCATTGACGCAAATGGGCGGTA
GGCGTGTACGGTGGGAGGTCTATATAAGCAGAGCTCTCCCTATCAGTGATAGAGATCTCCCTATCAGTGA
TAGAGATCGTCGACGAGCTCGTTTAGTGAACCGTCAGATCGCCTGGAGACGCCATCCACGCTGTTTTGAC
CTCCATAGAAGACACCGGGACCGATCCAGCCTCCGGACTCTAGCGTTTAAACTTAAGCTTGGTACCGAGC
TCGGATCCACTAGTCCAGTGTGGTGGAATTCTGCAGATATCAACAAGTTTGTACAAAAAAGCAGGCTTCA
TGGGTCGCAAGAAGAAGAAGCAGCTGAAGCCGTGGTGCTGGTATTGTAATAGAGATTTTGATGATGAGAA
GATCCTTATTCAGCACCAAAAAGCAAAGCATTTTAAATGCCATATATGTCACAAGAAATTGTATACAGGA
CCTGGCTTAGCTATTCATTGCATGCAGGTACATAAAGAAACAATAGATGCCGTACCAAATGCAATACCTG
GAAGAACAGACATAGAGTTGGAAATATATGGTATGGAAGGTATTCCAGAAAAAGACATGGATGAAAGACG
ACGACTTCTTGAACAGAAAACACAAGAAAGTCAAAAAAAGAAGCAACAAGATGATTCTGATGAATATGAT
GATGACGACTCTGCAAACCCAGCTTTCTTGTACAAAGTGGTGATGGGCTGCAGGAATTCGATATCAAGCT
TAGGTGGAATGGACTACAAGGACCACGACGGTGACTACAAGGACCACGACATCGACTACAAGGACGACGA
CGACAAGTAGCTCGAGTCTAGAGGGCCCGTTTAAACCCGCTGATCAGCCTCGACTGTGCCTTCTAGTTGC
CAGCCATCTGTTGTTTGCCCCTCCCCCGTGCCTTCCTTGACCCTGGAAGGTGCCACTCCCACTGTCCTTT
CCTAATAAAATGAGGAAATTGCATCGCATTGTCTGAGTAGGTGTCATTCTATTCTGGGGGGTGGGGTGGG
GCAGGACAGCAAGGGGGAGGATTGGGAAGACAATAGCAGGCATGCTGGGGATGCGGTGGGCTCTATGGCT
TCTGAGGCGGAAAGAACCAGCTGGGGCTCTAGGGGGTATCCCC
[124 nt withheld, positions 4594-4717]
C
[91 nt withheld, positions 4719-4809]
AGGGTGATGGTTCACGTACCTAGAAGTTCCTATTCCGAAGTTCCTATTCTCTAGAAAGTATAGGAACTTC
CTTGGCCAAAAAGCCTGAACTCACCGCGACGTCTGTCGAGAAGTTTCTGATCGAAAAGTTCGACAGCGTC
TCCGACCTGATGCAGCTCTCGGAGGGCGAAGAATCTCGTGCTTTCAGCTTCGATGTAGGAGGGCGTGGAT
ATGTCCTGCGGGTAAATAGCTGCGCCGATGGTTTCTACAAAGATCGTTATGTTTATCGGCACTTTGCATC
GGCCGCGCTCCCGATTCCGGAAGTGCTTGACATTGGGGAATTCAGCGAGAGCCTGACCTATTGCATCTCC
CGCCGTGCACAGGGTGTCACGTTGCAAGACCTGCCTGAAACCGAACTGCCCGCTGTTCTGCAGCCGGTCG
CGGAGGCCATGGATGCGATCGCTGCGGCCGATCTTAGCCAGACGAGCGGGTTCGGCCCATTCGGACCGCA
AGGAATCGGTCAATACACTACATGGCGTGATTTCATATGCGCGATTGCTGATCCCCATGTGTATCACTGG
CAAACTGTGATGGACGACACCGTCAGTGCGTCCGTCGCGCAGGCTCTCGATGAGCTGATGCTTTGGGCCG
AGGACTGCCCCGAAGTCCGGCACCTCGTGCACGCGGATTTCGGCTCCAACAATGTCCTGACGGACAATGG
CCGCATAACAGCGGTCATTGACTGGAGCGAGGCGATGTTCGGGGATTCCCAATACGAGGTCGCCAACATC
TTCTTCTGGAGGCCGTGGTTGGCTTGTATGGAGCAGCAGACGCGCTACTTCGAGCGGAGGCATCCGGAGC
Features (pLannotate 1.2.2; 25 found; start..end, strand, type, name):
    270..395     +  CDS            ble (fragment): BLE_KLEPN - Experimental evidence at protein level: Swiss-Prot protein existence level 1. Binding protein with a strong affinity to the bleomycin family of antibiotics. Binds to CL990; an antimitotic-antibiotic compound. From Klebsiella pneumoniae.
    390..511     +  polyA_signal   SV40 poly(A) signal: SV40 polyadenylation signal
    584..600     -  protein_bind   lac operator: The lac repressor binds to the lac operator to inhibit transcription in E. coli. This inhibition can be relieved by adding lactose or isopropyl-β-D-thiogalactopyranoside (IPTG). lac repressor encoded by lacI
    608..638     -  promoter       lac promoter: promoter for the E. coli lac operon
    653..674     -  protein_bind   CAP binding site: CAP binding activates transcription in the presence of cAMP. E. coli catabolite activator protein
    687..779     -  CDS            lacI (fragment): lac repressor; lacI; The lac repressor binds to the lac operator to inhibit transcription in E. coli. This inhibition can be relieved by adding lactose or isopropyl-β-D-thiogalactopyranoside (IPTG).
    962..1550    -  rep_origin     ori: high-copy-number ColE1/pMB1/pBR322/pUC origin of replication
   1721..2581    -  CDS            AmpR: β-lactamase; bla; confers resistance to ampicillin, carbenicillin, and related antibiotics
   2582..2686    -  promoter       AmpR promoter: bla
   2745..2797    -  misc_feature   bom (fragment): basis of mobility region from pBR322
   2952..3331    +  enhancer       CMV enhancer: human cytomegalovirus immediate early enhancer
   3332..3535    +  promoter       CMV promoter: human cytomegalovirus (CMV) immediate early promoter
   3537..3556    +  promoter       PLtetO-1 promoter (fragment): modified phage lambda PL promoter with tet operator sites (Lutz and Bujard, 1997)
   3558..3577    +  promoter       PLtetO-1 promoter (fragment): modified phage lambda PL promoter with tet operator sites (Lutz and Bujard, 1997)
   3585..3618    +  promoter       TRE3GV promoter (fragment): 3rd-generation Tet-responsive promoter that can be activated by binding of Tet-On® 3G, optimized for retroviral and lentiviral vectors
   3753..3777    +  protein_bind   attB1: mutant version of attB; recombination site for the Gateway® BP reaction BP Clonase™
   3780..4064    +  CDS            znf207 (fragment): ZN207_XENLA - Also known as bugz From Xenopus laevis (African clawed frog).
   4147..4171    -  protein_bind   attB2: mutant version of attB; recombination site for the Gateway® BP reaction BP Clonase™
   4175..4202    +  misc_feature   MCS (fragment): pBluescript multiple cloning site
   4257..4277    +  CDS            FLAG (fragment): FLAG® epitope tag, followed by an enterokinase cleavage site
   4324..4548    +  polyA_signal   bGH poly(A) signal: bovine growth hormone polyadenylation signal
   4552..4573    +  promoter       SV40 promoter (fragment): SV40 enhancer and early promoter
   4594..4827    +  rep_origin     f1 ori (fragment) (sequence partly withheld): f1 bacteriophage origin of replication; arrow indicates direction of (+) strand synthesis
   4832..4879    +  protein_bind   FRT: FLP-mediated recombination occurs in the 8-bp core sequence TCTAGAAA (Turan and Bode, 2011). FLP recombinase from the Saccharomyces cerevisiae 2μ plasmid
   4887..260     +  CDS            HygR (across the origin): aminoglycoside phosphotransferase from E. coli; aph(4)-Ia; confers resistance to hygromycin
