[The description below was written by a language model from this plasmid's Addgene catalogue record and pLannotate feature annotations shown in this document.]
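Description:
pcDNA5-ZNF207-ZnF+Hel_3xFLAG is a mammalian expression plasmid built on the pcDNA5/FRT/TO backbone, designed for generating isogenic Flp-In cell lines with doxycycline-inducible expression of a human ZNF207 (BuGZ) fragment. In bacteria it is maintained through a high-copy ColE1/pUC-type origin and selected with ampicillin via the AmpR (β-lactamase) cassette.

The expression unit is driven by the CMV enhancer and immediate-early promoter followed by tet operator sequences (the CMV/TO arrangement). In cells expressing the Tet repressor, transcription is held off until tetracycline or doxycycline relieves repression. The insert was introduced by Gateway cloning and sits between attB1 and attB2 sites. The annotated ZNF207-homologous coding region is short, about 285 nt, which fits a truncated construct; the name suggests it comprises the zinc-finger and a "Hel" region, though the record does not define these boundaries. The annotation tool matched it to the Xenopus ortholog, but the catalogue lists the insert as human. A C-terminal FLAG tag (3xFLAG according to the name) lies downstream of attB2, and a bGH polyadenylation signal terminates the transcript.

Downstream, an FRT site immediately precedes a hygromycin resistance coding sequence that ends in an SV40 poly(A) signal and appears to lack a functional promoter of its own, with only a short SV40 promoter fragment annotated nearby. FLP-mediated recombination into a genomic FRT site in a Flp-In host line provides the missing expression signals, so hygromycin resistance arises only after correct integration, as the record notes. The resulting lines allow single-site, inducible expression of the tagged fragment. The associated work concerns ZNF207 as a regulator of aberrant LMNA splicing in progeria.
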