Addgene plasmid #247230: pcDNA5-ZNF207-ZnF+Hel_3xFLAG
Purpose: Vector for generating Flp-In cell lines allowing dox-inducible mammalian expresion of ZNF207-ZnF+Hel_3xFLAG
Depositing lab: Thomas Gonatopoulos-Pournatzis. Depositing organization: National Cancer Institute (NCI). Publication: RNA-coupled CRISPR screens reveal ZNF207 as a regulator of LMNA aberrant splicing in progeria. Behera AK, Kim JJ, Kordale S, Pekovic F, Damodaran AP, Kumari B, Vidak S, Dickson E, Xiao MS, Duncan G, Andresson T, Misteli T, Valkov E, Gonatopoulos-Pournatzis T. Mol Cell. 2026 Jan 8;86(1):41-59.e15. doi: 10.1016/j.molcel.2025.12.003. Epub 2025 Dec 30. PubMed 41475346.
Backbone
  Vector backbone: pcDNA5/FRT/TO
  Vector type: Mammalian Expression
  Selectable markers: Hygromycin, only when integrated into FlpIn FRT site
Growth in bacteria
  Bacterial resistance: Ampicillin, 100 μg/mL
  Growth temperature: 37°C
  Growth strain: DH5alpha
  Copy number: High Copy
Gene/Insert
  Gene/Insert name: ZNF207-ZnF+Hel (alt name: BuGZ)
  Species: H. sapiens (human)
  Entrez Gene: ZNF207 (a.k.a. BuGZ, hBuGZ)
  Promoter: CMV/TO inducible promoter
  Tag / fusion protein: FLAG (C terminal on insert)
  Cloning method: Gateway Cloning
Terms and licenses: Academic/Nonprofit Terms; Industry Terms: Not Available to Industry
Depositor comments: Please visit https://doi.org/10.1101/2025.04.25.648738 for bioRxiv preprint.
How to cite: pcDNA5-ZNF207-ZnF+Hel_3xFLAG was a gift from Thomas Gonatopoulos-Pournatzis (Addgene plasmid # 247230 ; http://n2t.net/addgene:247230 ; RRID:Addgene_247230)
